Addgene plasmid #120875: pmCherry-T2A-moxMaple3
Purpose: Mammalian expression of mCherry and moxMaple3
Depositing lab: Vladislav Verkhusha. Publication: moxMaple3: a Photoswitchable Fluorescent Protein for PALM and Protein Highlighting in Oxidizing Cellular Environments. Kaberniuk AA, Mohr MA, Verkhusha VV, Snapp EL. Sci Rep. 2018 Oct 3;8(1):14738. doi: 10.1038/s41598-018-32955-5. PubMed 30283009.
Backbone
  Vector backbone: pmCherry
  Backbone manufacturer: derived from Clontech N1-EGFP (clontech)
  Vector type: Mammalian Expression
  Selectable markers: Neomycin (select with G418)
Growth in bacteria
  Bacterial resistance: Kanamycin, 50 μg/mL
  Growth temperature: 37°C
  Growth strain: DH5alpha
  Copy number: Unknown
Gene/Insert 1
  Gene/Insert name: mCherry
  Species: Synthetic
  Mutation: from mMaple3, moxMaple3 was engineered by replacing Cysteines 110 and 180 with Alanines or Valines, and the consensus N-linked Asparagines with Glutamine and Aspartic acid
Gene/Insert 2
  Gene/Insert name: moxMaple3
  Species: Synthetic
Terms and licenses: Academic/Nonprofit Terms; Industry Terms: Not Available to Industry
How to cite: pmCherry-T2A-moxMaple3 was a gift from Vladislav Verkhusha (Addgene plasmid # 120875 ; http://n2t.net/addgene:120875 ; RRID:Addgene_120875)
