[The description below was written by a language model from this plasmid's Addgene catalogue record and pLannotate feature annotations shown in this document.]
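Description:
pmCherry-T2A-moxMaple3 is a 5,471 nt mammalian expression plasmid built on a pmCherry backbone that derives from the Clontech N1-EGFP vector family. It replicates in E. coli through a high-copy ColE1/pUC-type origin and also carries an f1 phage origin. One NeoR/KanR (Tn5 aminoglycoside phosphotransferase) cassette provides selection in both hosts. A bacterial bla-type promoter placed just upstream of the SV40 enhancer/early promoter drives it, giving kanamycin resistance in bacteria and G418 resistance in transfected mammalian cells, and the HSV TK polyadenylation signal terminates it. The short ble, bGH poly(A) and SV40 large T antigen fragments in the feature table appear to be incidental backbone matches rather than functional parts.

The payload is a single transcription unit under the human CMV immediate-early enhancer and promoter, ending in the SV40 poly(A) signal. It encodes mCherry, a monomeric constitutively red fluorescent protein, followed by moxMaple3. The feature table does not annotate the T2A peptide, but the short gap between the two coding sequences fits the T2A named in the plasmid title. A 2A sequence causes ribosomal skipping, so the two proteins are made as separate polypeptides from one mRNA in roughly equal amounts.

moxMaple3 is a green photoconvertible protein engineered from mMaple3. Cysteines 110 and 180 were replaced with alanine or valine, and the consensus N-linked glycosylation asparagines were replaced as well. The catalogue lists this mutation note under the mCherry insert, although it describes moxMaple3. These changes suit the protein to oxidizing cellular environments and to PALM and protein highlighting. The stated purpose is simply co-expression of the two proteins; mCherry could plausibly act as an internal reference for moxMaple3 expression or brightness, though the record does not say so.
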