Features (pLannotate 1.2.2; 15 found; start..end, strand, type, name):
     54..357     +  enhancer       CMV enhancer: human cytomegalovirus immediate early enhancer
    358..561     +  promoter       CMV promoter: human cytomegalovirus (CMV) immediate early promoter
    584..615     +  misc_feature   MCS (fragment): multiple cloning site
    618..1325    +  CDS            mCherry: mCherry is a basic (constitutively fluorescent) red fluorescent protein published in 2004, derived from Discosoma sp.. It is reported to be a very rapidly-maturing monomer with low acid sensitivity.
   1404..2114    +  CDS            moxMaple3: moxMaple3 is a photoconvertible green fluorescent protein published in 2018, derived from Clavularia sp..
   2146..2229    +  CDS            large T antigen (fragment): large T antigen from SV40 (simian virus 40)
   2252..2373    +  polyA_signal   SV40 poly(A) signal: SV40 polyadenylation signal
   2407..2835    -  rep_origin     f1 ori (sequence partly withheld): f1 bacteriophage origin of replication; arrow indicates direction of (+) strand synthesis
   2862..2966    +  promoter       AmpR promoter: bla
   2968..3325    +  promoter       SV40 promoter: SV40 enhancer and early promoter
   3360..4154    +  CDS            NeoR/KanR: aminoglycoside phosphotransferase from Tn5; aph(3')-II (or nptII); confers resistance to neomycin, kanamycin, and G418 (Geneticin®)
   4175..4327    +  CDS            ble (fragment): BLE_KLEPN - Experimental evidence at protein level: Swiss-Prot protein existence level 1. Binding protein with a strong affinity to the bleomycin family of antibiotics. Binds to CL990; an antimitotic-antibiotic compound. From Klebsiella pneumoniae.
   4386..4433    +  polyA_signal   HSV TK poly(A) signal: herpes simplex virus thymidine kinase polyadenylation signal (Cole and Stacy, 1985)
   4524..4540    -  polyA_signal   bGH poly(A) signal (fragment): bovine growth hormone polyadenylation signal
   4762..5350    +  rep_origin     ori: high-copy-number ColE1/pMB1/pBR322/pUC origin of replication
>Addgene plasmid #120875 | pmCherry-T2A-moxMaple3 | addgene full sequence | sequence record 233935 | Addgene NGS Result
TAATAGTAATCAATTACGGGGTCATTAGTTCATAGCCCATATATGGAGTTCCGCGTTACATAACTTACGG
TAAATGGCCCGCCTGGCTGACCGCCCAACGACCCCCGCCCATTGACGTCAATAATGACGTATGTTCCCAT
AGTAACGCCAATAGGGACTTTCCATTGACGTCAATGGGTGGAGTATTTACGGTAAACTGCCCACTTGGCA
GTACATCAAGTGTATCATATGCCAAGTACGCCCCCTATTGACGTCAATGACGGTAAATGGCCCGCCTGGC
ATTATGCCCAGTACATGACCTTATGGGACTTTCCTACTTGGCAGTACATCTACGTATTAGTCATCGCTAT
TACCATGGTGATGCGGTTTTGGCAGTACATCAATGGGCGTGGATAGCGGTTTGACTCACGGGGATTTCCA
AGTCTCCACCCCATTGACGTCAATGGGAGTTTGTTTTGGCACCAAAATCAACGGGACTTTCCAAAATGTC
GTAACAACTCCGCCCCATTGACGCAAATGGGCGGTAGGCGTGTACGGTGGGAGGTCTATATAAGCAGAGC
TGGTTTAGTGAACCGTCAGATCCGCTAGCGCTACCGGACTCAGATCTCGAGCTCACCATGGTGAGCAAGG
GCGAGGAGGATAACATGGCCATCATCAAGGAGTTCATGCGCTTCAAGGTGCACATGGAGGGCTCCGTGAA
CGGCCACGAGTTCGAGATCGAGGGCGAGGGCGAGGGCCGCCCCTACGAGGGCACCCAGACCGCCAAGCTG
AAGGTGACCAAGGGTGGCCCCCTGCCCTTCGCCTGGGACATCCTGTCCCCTCAGTTCATGTACGGCTCCA
AGGCCTACGTGAAGCACCCCGCCGACATCCCCGACTACTTGAAGCTGTCCTTCCCCGAGGGCTTCAAGTG
GGAGCGCGTGATGAACTTCGAGGACGGCGGCGTGGTGACCGTGACCCAGGACTCCTCCCTGCAGGACGGC
GAGTTCATCTACAAGGTGAAGCTGCGCGGCACCAACTTCCCCTCCGACGGCCCCGTAATGCAGAAGAAGA
CCATGGGCTGGGAGGCCTCCTCCGAGCGGATGTACCCCGAGGACGGCGCCCTGAAGGGCGAGATCAAGCA
GAGGCTGAAGCTGAAGGACGGCGGCCACTACGACGCTGAGGTCAAGACCACCTACAAGGCCAAGAAGCCC
GTGCAGCTGCCCGGCGCCTACAACGTCAACATCAAGTTGGACATCACCTCCCACAACGAGGACTACACCA
TCGTGGAACAGTACGAACGCGCCGAGGGCCGCCACTCCACCGGCGGCATGGACGAGCTGTACAAGGCTCG
AGATAGGCGCGCCGAGGGCAGAGGAAGTCTGCTAACATGCGGTGACGTCGAGGAGAATCCTGGCCCAACT
AGTATGGTGAGCAAGGGCGAGGAGACCATCATGAGCGTGATCAAGCCCGACATGAAGATCAAGCTGCGCA
TGGAGGGCAACGTGAACGGCCACGCCTTCGTGATCGAGGGCGAGGGCAGCGGCAAGCCCTTCGAGGGCAT
CCAGACCATCGACCTGGAGGTGAAGGAGGGCGCCCCCCTGCCCTTCGCCTACGACATCCTGACCACCGCC
TTCCACTACGGCAACCGCGTGTTCACCAAGTACCCCCGCAAGATCCCCGACTACTTCAAGCAGAGCTTCC
CCGAGGGCTACAGCTGGGAGCGCAGCATGACCTACGAGGACGGCGGCATCGTCCAGGCCACCAACGACAT
CACCATGGAGGAGGACAGCTTCATCAACAAGATCCACTTCAAGGGCACCAACTTCCCCCCCAACGGCCCC
GTGATGCAGAAGCGCACCGTGGGCTGGGAGGTGAGCACCGAGAAGATGTACGTGCGCGACGGCGTGCTGA
AGGGCGACGTGAAGATGAAGCTGCTGCTGAAGGGCGGCAGCCACTACCGCGCCGACTTCCGCACCACCTA
CAAGGTGAAGCAGAAGGCCGTGAAGCTGCCCAAGGCCCACTTCGTGGACCACCGCATCGAGATCCTGAGC
CACGACAAGGACTACAACAAGGTGAAGCTGTACGAGCACGCCGTGGCCCGCGACAGCACCGACAGCATGG
ACGAGCTGTACAAGTAACCCGGGATCCACCGGGGCCGCGACTCTAGATCATAATCAGCCATACCACATTT
GTAGAGGTTTTACTTGCTTTAAAAAACCTCCCACACCTCCCCCTGAACCTGAAACATAAAATGAATGCAA
TTGTTGTTGTTAACTTGTTTATTGCAGCTTATAATGGTTACAAATAAAGCAATAGCATCACAAATTTCAC
AAATAAAGCATTTTTTTCACTGCATTCTAGTTGTGGTTTGTCCAAACTCATCAATGTATCTTAAGGCGTA
AATTGTAAGCGTTAATATTTTGTTAAAATTCGCGTTAAATTTTTGTTAAATCAGCTCATTTTTTAACCAA
TAGGCCGAAATCGGCAAAATCCCTTATAAATCAAAAGAATAGACCGAGATAGGGT
[37 nt withheld, positions 2506-2542]
AAAGAACGTGGACTCCAACGTCAAAGG
[49 nt withheld, positions 2570-2618]
T
[91 nt withheld, positions 2620-2710]
G
[124 nt withheld, positions 2712-2835]
CAGGTGGCACTTTTCGGGGAAATGTGCGCGGAACCCCTATTTGTTTATTTTTCTAAATACATTCAAATAT
GTATCCGCTCATGAGACAATAACCCTGATAAATGCTTCAATAATATTGAAAAAGGAAGAGTCCTGAGGCG
GAAAGAACCAGCTGTGGAATGTGTGTCAGTTAGGGTGTGGAAAGTCCCCAGGCTCCCCAGCAGGCAGAAG
TATGCAAAGCATGCATCTCAATTAGTCAGCAACCAGGTGTGGAAAGTCCCCAGGCTCCCCAGCAGGCAGA
AGTATGCAAAGCATGCATCTCAATTAGTCAGCAACCATAGTCCCGCCCCTAACTCCGCCCATCCCGCCCC
TAACTCCGCCCAGTTCCGCCCATTCTCCGCCCCATGGCTGACTAATTTTTTTTATTTATGCAGAGGCCGA
GGCCGCCTCGGCCTCTGAGCTATTCCAGAAGTAGTGAGGAGGCTTTTTTGGAGGCCTAGGCTTTTGCAAA
GATCGATCAAGAGACAGGATGAGGATCGTTTCGCATGATTGAACAAGATGGATTGCACGCAGGTTCTCCG
GCCGCTTGGGTGGAGAGGCTATTCGGCTATGACTGGGCACAACAGACAATCGGCTGCTCTGATGCCGCCG
TGTTCCGGCTGTCAGCGCAGGGGCGCCCGGTTCTTTTTGTCAAGACCGACCTGTCCGGTGCCCTGAATGA
ACTGCAAGACGAGGCAGCGCGGCTATCGTGGCTGGCCACGACGGGCGTTCCTTGCGCAGCTGTGCTCGAC
GTTGTCACTGAAGCGGGAAGGGACTGGCTGCTATTGGGCGAAGTGCCGGGGCAGGATCTCCTGTCATCTC
ACCTTGCTCCTGCCGAGAAAGTATCCATCATGGCTGATGCAATGCGGCGGCTGCATACGCTTGATCCGGC
TACCTGCCCATTCGACCACCAAGCGAAACATCGCATCGAGCGAGCACGTACTCGGATGGAAGCCGGTCTT
GTCGATCAGGATGATCTGGACGAAGAGCATCAGGGGCTCGCGCCAGCCGAACTGTTCGCCAGGCTCAAGG
CGAGCATGCCCGACGGCGAGGATCTCGTCGTGACCCATGGCGATGCCTGCTTGCCGAATATCATGGTGGA
AAATGGCCGCTTTTCTGGATTCATCGACTGTGGCCGGCTGGGTGTGGCGGACCGCTATCAGGACATAGCG
TTGGCTACCCGTGATATTGCTGAAGAGCTTGGCGGCGAATGGGCTGACCGCTTCCTCGTGCTTTACGGTA
TCGCCGCTCCCGATTCGCAGCGCATCGCCTTCTATCGCCTTCTTGACGAGTTCTTCTGAGCGGGACTCTG
GGGTTCGAAATGACCGACCAAGCGACGCCCAACCTGCCATCACGAGATTTCGATTCCACCGCCGCCTTCT
ATGAAAGGTTGGGCTTCGGAATCGTTTTCCGGGACGCCGGCTGGATGATCCTCCAGCGCGGGGATCTCAT
GCTGGAGTTCTTCGCCCACCCTAGGGGGAGGCTAACTGAAACACGGAAGGAGACAATACCGGAAGGAACC
CGCGCTATGACGGCAATAAAAAGACAGAATAAAACGCACGGTGTTGGGTCGTTTGTTCATAAACGCGGGG
TTCGGTCCCAGGGCTGGCACTCTGTCGATACCCCACCGAGACCCCATTGGGGCCAATACGCCCGCGTTTC
TTCCTTTTCCCCACCCCACCCCCCAAGTTCGGGTGAAGGCCCAGGGCTCGCAGCCAACGTCGGGGCGGCA
GGCCCTGCCATAGCCTCAGGTTACTCATATATACTTTAGATTGATTTAAAACTTCATTTTTAATTTAAAA
GGATCTAGGTGAAGATCCTTTTTGATAATCTCATGACCAAAATCCCTTAACGTGAGTTTTCGTTCCACTG
AGCGTCAGACCCCGTAGAAAAGATCAAAGGATCTTCTTGAGATCCTTTTTTTCTGCGCGTAATCTGCTGC
TTGCAAACAAAAAAACCACCGCTACCAGCGGTGGTTTGTTTGCCGGATCAAGAGCTACCAACTCTTTTTC
CGAAGGTAACTGGCTTCAGCAGAGCGCAGATACCAAATACTGTTCTTCTAGTGTAGCCGTAGTTAGGCCA
CCACTTCAAGAACTCTGTAGCACCGCCTACATACCTCGCTCTGCTAATCCTGTTACCAGTGGCTGCTGCC
AGTGGCGATAAGTCGTGTCTTACCGGGTTGGACTCAAGACGATAGTTACCGGATAAGGCGCAGCGGTCGG
GCTGAACGGGGGGTTCGTGCACACAGCCCAGCTTGGAGCGAACGACCTACACCGAACTGAGATACCTACA
GCGTGAGCTATGAGAAAGCGCCACGCTTCCCGAAGGGAGAAAGGCGGACAGGTATCCGGTAAGCGGCAGG
GTCGGAACAGGAGAGCGCACGAGGGAGCTTCCAGGGGGAAACGCCTGGTATCTTTATAGTCCTGTCGGGT
TTCGCCACCTCTGACTTGAGCGTCGATTTTTGTGATGCTCGTCAGGGGGGCGGAGCCTATGGAAAAACGC
CAGCAACGCGGCCTTTTTACGGTTCCTGGCCTTTTGCTGGCCTTTTGCTCACATGTTCTTTCCTGCGTTA
TCCCCTGATTCTGTGGATAACCGTATTACCGCCATGCATTAGTTAT
